>Addgene plasmid #235480 | pHK101 | addgene full sequence | sequence record 496971 | Addgene NGS Result
TCACTGCCCGCTTTCCAGTCGGGAAACCTGTCGTGCCAGCTGCATTAATGAATCGGCCAACGCGCGGGGA
GAGGCGGTTTGCGTATTGGGCGCCAGGGTGGTTTTTCTTTTCACCAGTGAGACTGGCAACAGCTGATTGC
CCTTCACCGCCTGGCCCTGAGAGAGTTGCAGCAAGCGGTCCACGCTGGTTTGCCCCAGCAGGCGAAAATC
CTGTTTGATGGTGGTTAACGGCGGGATATAACATGAGCTATCTTCGGTATCGTCGTATCCCACTACCGAG
ATATCCGCACCAACGCGCAGCCCGGACTCGGTAATGGCGCGCATTGCGCCCAGCGCCATCTGATCGTTGG
CAACCAGCATCGCAGTGGGAACGATGCCCTCATTCAGCATTTGCATGGTTTGTTGAAAACCGGACATGGC
ACTCCAGTCGCCTTCCCGTTCCGCTATCGGCTGAATTTGATTGCGAGTGAGATATTTATGCCAGCCAGCC
AGACGCAGACGCGCCGAGACAGAACTTAATGGGCCCGCTAACAGCGCGATTTGCTGGTGACCCAATGCGA
CCAGATGCTCCACGCCCAGTCGCGTACCGTCCTCATGGGAGAAAATAATACTGTTGATGGGTGTCTGGTC
AGAGACATCAAGAAATAACGCCGGAACATTAGTGCAGGCAGCTTCCACAGCAATGGCATCCTGGTCATCC
AGCGGATAGTTAATGATCAGCCCACTGACGCGTTGCGCGAGAAGATTGTGCACCGCCGCTTTACAGGCTT
CGACGCCGCTTCGTTCTACCATCGACACCACCACGCTGGCACCCAGTTGATCGGCGCGAGATTTAATCGC
CGCGACAATTTGCGACGGCGCGTGCAGGGCCAGACTGGAGGTGGCAACGCCAATCAGCAACGACTGTTTG
CCCGCCAGTTGTTGTGCCACGCGGTTGGGAATGTAATTCAGCTCCGCCATCGCCGCTTCCACTTTTTCCC
GCGTTTTCGCAGAAACGTGGCTGGCCTGGTTCACCACGCGGGAAACGGTCTGATAAGAGACACCGGCATA
CTCTGCGACATCGTATAACGTTACTGGTTTCATATTCACCACCCTGAATTGACTCTCTTCCGGGCGCTAT
CATGCCATACCGCGAAAGGTTTTGCGCCATTCGATGGCGCGCCGCCATTGCGGCCGCGCCGTCACTGCGT
CTTTTACGAGCTGTTGACAATTAATCATCGGCTCGTATAATGTGTGGAATTGTGAGCGGATAACAATTAA
GAGATTTCTACACGATTGAGCACTGTCTCAGCCTGCGGTCCGGCTGCCGTATAGGCAGAAAGAGGAGAAA
ATGAGCACAAAAAAGAAA
[261 nt withheld, positions 1349-1609]
ATGCAGCCGTCACTTAGAAGTGAGTATGAGTACCCTGTTTTTTCTCATGTTCAGGCAGGGATGTTCTCAC
CTGAGCTTAGAACCTTTACCAAAGGTGATGCGGAGAGATGGGTAAGCACAACCAAAAAAGCCAGTGATTC
TGCATTCTGGCTTGAGGTTGAAGGTAATTCCATGACCGCACCAACAGGCTCCAAGCCAAGCTTTCCTGAC
GGAATGTTAATTCTCGTTGACCCTGAGCAGGCTGTTGAGCCAGGTGATTTCTGCATAGCCAGACTTGGGG
GTGATGAGTTTACCTTCAAGAAACTGATCAGGGATAGCGGTCAGGTGTTTTTACAACCACTAAACCCACA
GTACCCAATGATCCCATGCAATGAGAGTTGTTCCGTTGTGGGGAAAGTTATCGCTAGTCAGTGGCCTGAA
GAGACGTTTGGCTAAGTTCACTGCCGTATAGGCAGTCGCTGGGACGCCCGCCATGGTTCAGCCAAAAAAC
TTAAGACCGCCGGTCTTGTCCACTACCTTGCAGTAATGCGGTGGACAGGATCGGCGGTTTTCTTTTCTCT
TCTCAATTCTTCTGACCTGTAACGAATAATAGATAGTAAAGTAGTCTCCGATTGAGTTTTCTCTGCCGAG
TCCCACCCAGTTCTGTGATTTCAGTAAGTTGGTAATTGATACACTGTTGCGAGAACTGCTGCCTGGTAGT
AGATAGGTTGTTATTGAGTAAGAAGGTAAAGTGAACGAAATCCCTGAAACTGAGACTGTAGAAAATAAGT
TTCAGCCTGCGGTCCGGTAACACCGTGCGTGTTGACTATTTTACCTCTGGCGGTGATAATGGTTGCTCGC
TGGGACGCCCGTAATTTTGTTTAACTTTAAGAAGGAGATATACCATGAAAAAGTCTTTAGCCCTCAAAGC
CTCTGTAGCCGTTGCTACCCTCGTTCCG
[48 nt withheld, positions 2548-2595]
A
[119 nt withheld, positions 2597-2715]
CTCGGTACCAAATTCCAGAAAAGAGGCCTCCCGAAAGGGGGGCCTTTTTTCGTTTTGGTCCTAATAGATA
AAGGATAGGTCTGGTAGTGTTGTTCGTTCTCGCAGGTAAATCAATAATACTCAGCAGTTCCGTAGACTTT
TCAGTGGGACAGGGTAGCGATAACAGATAGATTGTAATAAGACACAGTAGGTGCTCGTAGTTGCGTGAAG
AGAACCGCTCAGGAAATCCAGTCAGAAGTATTGGTAATCGTTGAAAACTCAGTCGACTGCTGCCACCGCT
GAGCAATAACTAGCATAACCCCTTGGGGCCTCTAAACGGGTCTTGAGGGGTTTTTTGCCAGGCATCAAAT
AAAACGAAAGGCTCAGTCGGAAGACTGGGCCTTTCGTTTTATCTGTTGTTTGTCGGTGAACGCTCTCCTG
AGTAGGACAAATCCGCCGGGAGCGGATTTGAACGTTGTGAAGCAACGGCCCGGAGGGTGGCGGGCAGGAC
GCCCGCCATAAACTGCCAGGCATCAAACTAAGCAGAAGGCCATCCTGACGGATGGCCTTTTTGCGTTTCA
GATCTACCGGTAAACCAGCAATAGACATAAGCGGCTATTTAACGACCCTGCCCTGAACCGACGACCGGGT
CATCGTGGCCGGATCTTGCGGCCCCTCGGCTTGAACGAATTGTTAGACATTATTTGCCGACTACCTTGGT
GATCTCGCCTTTCACGTAGTGGACAAATTCTTCCAACTGATCTGCGCGCGAGGCCAAGCGATCTTCTTCT
TGTCCAAGATAAGCCTGTCTAGCTTCAAGTATGACGGGCTGATACTGGGCCGGCAGGCGCTCCATTGCCC
AGTCGGCAGCGACATCCTTCGGCGCGATTTTGCCGGTTACTGCGCTGTACCAAATGCGGGACAACGTAAG
CACTACATTTCGCTCATCGCCAGCCCAGTCGGGCGGCGAGTTCCATAGCGTTAAGGTTTCATTTAGCGCC
TCAAATAGATCCTGTTCAGGAACCGGATCAAAGAGTTCCTCCGCCGCTGGACCTACCAAGGCAACGCTAT
GTTCTCTTGCTTTTGTCAGCAAGATAGCCAGATCAATGTCGATCGTGGCTGGCTCGAAGATACCTGCAAG
AATGTCATTGCGCTGCCATTCTCCAAATTGCAGTTCGCGCTTAGCTGGATAACGCCACGGAATGATGTCG
TCGTGCACAACAATGGTGACTTCTACAGCGCGGAGAATCTCGCTCTCTCCAGGGGAAGCCGAAGTTTCCA
AAAGGTCGTTGATCAAAGCTCGCCGCGTTGTTTCATCAAGCCTTACGGTCACCGTAACCAGCAAATCAAT
ATCACTGTGTGGCTTCAGGCCGTCATCCACTGCGGAGCCGTACAAATGTACGGCCAGCAACGTCGGTTCG
AGATGGCGCTCGATGACGCCAACTACCTCTGATAGTTGAGTCGATACTTCGGCGATCACCGCTTCCCTCA
TACTCTTCCTTTTTCAATATTATTGAAGCATTTATCAGGGTTATTGTCTCATGAGCGGATACATATTTGA
ATGTATTTAGAAAAATAAACAAATAGCTAGCTCACTCGGTCGCTACGCTCCGGGCGTGAGACTGCGGCGG
GCGCTGCGGACACATACAAAGTTACCCACAGATTCCGTGGATAAGCAGGGGACTAACATGTGAGGCAAAA
CAGCAGGGCCGCGCCGGTGGCGTTTTTCCATAGGCTCCGCCCTCCTGCCAGAGTTCACATAAACAGACGC
TTTTCCGGTGCATCTGTGGGAGCCGTGAGGCTCAACCATGAATCTGACAGTACGGGCGAAACCCGACAGG
ACTTAAAGATCCCCACCGTTTCCGGCGGGTCGCTCCCTCTTGCGCTCTCCTGTTCCGACCCTGCCGTTTA
CCGGATACCTGTTCCGCCTTTCTCCCTTACGGGAAGTGTGGCGCTTTCTCATAGCTCACACACTGGTATC
TCGGCTCGGTGTAGGTCGTTTGCTCCAAGCTGGGCTGTAAGCAAGAACTCCCCGTTCAGCCCGACTGCTG
CGCCTTATCCGGTAACTGTTCACTTGAGTCCAACCCGGAAAAGCACGGTAAAACGCCACTGGCAGCAGCC
ATTGGTAACTGGGAGTTCGCAGAGGATTTGTTTAGCTAAACACGCGGTTGCTCTTGAAGTGTGCGCCAAA
GTCCGGCTACACTGGAAGGACAGATTTGGTTGCTGTGCTCTGCGAAAGCCAGTTACCACGGTTAAGCAGT
TCCCCAACTGACTTAACCTTCGATCAAACCACCTCCCCAGGTGGTTTTTTCGAAGGTTAAGTCAGTTGGG
GAACTGCTTAACCTTCGATCAAACCACCTCCCCAGGTGGTTTTTTCGTTTACAGGGCAAAAGATTACGCG
CAGAAAAAAAGGATCTCAAGAAGATCCTTTGATCTTTTCTACTGAACCGCTCTAGATTTCAGTGCAATTT
ATCTCTTCAAATGTAGCACCTGAAGTCAGCCCCATACGATATAAGTTGTAATTCTCATGTTAGTCATGCC
CCGCGCCCACCGGAAGGAGCTGACTGGGTTGCTCCTAGGATGCAGTGACTCGCACATTTCCCCGAAAAGT
GCCACCTGAATTCGAAATCCCTGAAACTGAGACTGTAGAAAAT
Features (pLannotate 1.2.2; 16 found; start..end, strand, type, name):
      4..1083    -  CDS            lacI: LACI_ECOLI - Experimental evidence at protein level: Swiss-Prot protein existence level 1. Repressor of the lactose operon. Binds allolactose as an inducer. From Escherichia coli (strain K12).
   1084..1157    -  promoter       lacI promoter (fragment): lacI
   1178..1197    +  promoter       araBAD promoter (fragment): araBAD; promoter of the L-arabinose operon of E. coli; the araC regulatory gene is transcribed in the opposite direction (Guzman et al., 1995)
   1204..1232    +  promoter       tac promoter: strong E. coli promoter; hybrid between the trp and lac UV5 promoters
   1240..1256    +  protein_bind   lac operator: The lac repressor binds to the lac operator to inhibit transcription in E. coli. This inhibition can be relieved by adding lactose or isopropyl-β-D-thiogalactopyranoside (IPTG). lac repressor encoded by lacI
   1331..2041    +  CDS            cI (sequence partly withheld): RPC1_LAMBD - Experimental evidence at protein level: Swiss-Prot protein existence level 1. Acts as a transcriptional repressor that allows virus to establish and maintain latency. Prevents both the viral DNA replication and the exit programs. Clamps the two operator OL (operator left made of OL1, OL2 and OL3 sites) and OR (operator right made of OR1, OR2 and OR3 sites) together by binding to them and arranging the intervening DNA in a loop. This step allows repression of lytic pR and pL promoters by binding to OL1, OL2, OR1 and OR2 simultaneously. The binding of cI on OR2 additionally activate
   2465..2487    +  RBS            RBS: efficient ribosome binding site from bacteriophage T7 gene 10 (Olins and Rangwala, 1989)
   2494..2715    +  CDS            M13 gene VIII (sequence partly withheld): pVIII; VIII; major coat protein
   3005..3052    +  terminator     T7 terminator: transcription terminator for bacteriophage T7 RNA polymerase
   3064..3107    -  terminator     rrnB T1 terminator: Escherichia coli rrnB; transcription terminator T1 from the E. coli rrnB gene
   3239..3266    +  terminator     rrnB T2 terminator: transcription terminator T2 from the E. coli rrnB gene
   3395..4186    -  CDS            SmR: aminoglycoside adenylyltransferase (Murphy, 1985); aadA; confers resistance to spectinomycin and streptomycin
   4187..4278    -  promoter       AmpR promoter: bla
   4326..5007    -  rep_origin     CloDF13 ori (fragment): Plasmids containing the CloDF13 (CDF) origin of replication can be propagated in E. coli cells that contain additional plasmids with compatible origins.
   5032..5129    -  rep_origin     CloDF13 ori (fragment): Plasmids containing the CloDF13 (CDF) origin of replication can be propagated in E. coli cells that contain additional plasmids with compatible origins.
   5226..5266    -  CDS            TcR (fragment): tetracycline efflux protein; tet; confers resistance to tetracycline
