[The description below was written by a language model from this plasmid's Addgene catalogue record and pLannotate feature annotations shown in this document.]
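Description:
pHK101 is a bacterial expression plasmid built on a pCDF backbone for use in Escherichia coli. It replicates from the CloDF13 origin, which is compatible with other common plasmid origins and so allows it to be maintained alongside additional plasmids. It is selected with spectinomycin through the aadA (SmR) aminoglycoside adenylyltransferase gene, driven by the AmpR (bla) promoter. The record lists it as high copy.

The payload combines the lambda cI repressor with M13 gene VIII, which encodes the major coat protein pVIII. In the annotated sequence, a lacI gene with its own promoter sits upstream and divergent from a tac promoter with a lac operator, followed by the cI coding sequence. This suggests cI expression controlled by the lac repressor and relieved by IPTG. Further downstream, a T7 gene 10 ribosome binding site precedes gene VIII, which is followed by T7 and rrnB terminators. No promoter is annotated in the gap between cI and gene VIII, so the element directly driving gene VIII is not identified in the feature table. A cI-repressible promoter would fit the design, but that is an inference. The catalogue purpose describes repression of gene VIII by a Ptet promoter, yet no Ptet or TetR element is annotated, only tac/lacO, a short araBAD promoter fragment and a short TcR fragment. This discrepancy cannot be resolved from the record.

The plasmid belongs to an M13 phagemid-based intercellular communication system for multicellular computing. It is meant to work with a helper phagemid lacking gene VIII and a message phagemid. Regulating the pVIII supplied from pHK101 would therefore presumably gate phage particle assembly and message transfer from sender cells.
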