Addgene plasmid #235480: pHK101
Purpose: Repression of gene VIII by Ptet promoter
Depositing lab: Yolanda Schaerli. Depositing organization: Universite de Lausanne (UNIL). Publication: Engineering intercellular communication using M13 phagemid and CRISPR-based gene regulation for multicellular computing in Escherichia coli. Kusumawardhani H, Zoppi F, Avendano R, Schaerli Y. Nat Commun. 2025 Apr 15;16(1):3569. doi: 10.1038/s41467-025-58760-z. PubMed 40234414.
Backbone
  Vector backbone: pCDF
  Vector type: Bacterial Expression
Growth in bacteria
  Bacterial resistance: Spectinomycin, 50 μg/mL
  Growth temperature: 37°C
  Growth strain: DH5alpha
  Copy number: High Copy
Gene/Insert
  Gene/Insert name: phage M13 geneVIII, cI repressor
  Species: Escherichia coli
  Cloning method: Gibson Cloning
Terms and licenses: Academic/Nonprofit Terms; Industry Terms: Not Available to Industry
Depositor comments: JM101 (working strain for phagemid transfer). Requires the helper phagemid (HP17deltaP8) and a message phagemid (e.g., pHK002.2). Please visit https://doi.org/10.1101/2024.08.28.610043 for bioRxiv preprint.
How to cite: pHK101 was a gift from Yolanda Schaerli (Addgene plasmid # 235480 ; http://n2t.net/addgene:235480 ; RRID:Addgene_235480)
